Addgene plasmid #38225: pTH729-minRLuc
Depositing lab: Tobias von der Haar. Depositing organization: London and South East University Group (LASE). Publication: Translation elongation can control translation initiation on eukaryotic mRNAs. Chu D, Kazana E, Bellanger N, Singh T, Tuite MF, von der Haar T. EMBO J. 2014 Jan 1;33(1):21-34. doi: 10.1002/embj.201385651. Epub 2013 Dec 19. PubMed 24357599.
Backbone
  Vector backbone: pCENBEVY-U
  Backbone size w/o insert (bp): 6614
  Total vector size (bp): 7532
  Vector type: Yeast Expression
  Selectable markers: URA3
Growth in bacteria
  Bacterial resistance: Ampicillin, 100 μg/mL
  Growth temperature: 37°C
  Growth strain: DH5alpha
  Copy number: High Copy
Gene/Insert
  Gene/Insert name: Renilla Luciferase (alt name: RLuc)
  Species: Synthetic; Renilla reniformis
  Insert size (bp): 941
  Mutation: Every codon of the Renilla coding sequence was exchanged for the isoaccepting codon with the lowest number of decoding tRNAs.
  GenBank ID: AF043450.1
  Promoter: TDH3 (=GPD)
  Cloning method: Restriction Enzyme; 5′ cloning site BamHI (not destroyed); 3′ cloning site HindIII (not destroyed)
  Sequencing primers: 5′ M13r; 3′ M13f
Terms and licenses: Academic/Nonprofit Terms; Industry Terms: Not Available to Industry
How to cite: pTH729-minRLuc was a gift from Tobias von der Haar (Addgene plasmid # 38225 ; http://n2t.net/addgene:38225 ; RRID:Addgene_38225)
