[The description below was written by a language model from this plasmid's Addgene catalogue record and pLannotate feature annotations shown in this document.]
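Description:
pTH729-minRLuc is a yeast expression shuttle plasmid of roughly 7.5 kb built on the pCENBEVY-U backbone. In Saccharomyces cerevisiae it is maintained as a centromeric plasmid through a CEN6/ARS element, which typically gives a low, stable copy number. It is selected by URA3, an auxotrophic marker that complements uracil auxotrophy and can be counterselected with 5-FOA. In E. coli it replicates from a high-copy ColE1/pUC-type origin under ampicillin selection (β-lactamase). The backbone also carries pBluescript-derived remnants, including an f1 origin, lac promoter/operator and lacZα fragments, and flanking T3 and T7 promoters.

The backbone contains a divergent, bidirectional promoter arrangement. An ADH1 promoter faces one way toward an ADH2 terminator, and no coding sequence is annotated in that arm, so it appears to be empty. The strong constitutive TDH3 (GPD/GAP) promoter faces the other way and drives the insert, which was cloned between BamHI and HindIII and is followed by the ADH1 terminator region.

The insert is a synthetic Renilla reniformis luciferase open reading frame. Every codon has been replaced by the synonymous codon served by the lowest number of decoding tRNAs, so the protein sequence is unchanged but the message is deliberately "minimised" for decoding efficiency. According to the associated publication's title, the work concerns how translation elongation can influence translation initiation on eukaryotic mRNAs. This construct therefore serves as a slow-decoding luciferase reporter, letting the effect of codon usage on protein output in yeast be read out by luminescence.
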