Features (pLannotate 1.2.2; 26 found; start..end, strand, type, name):
     70..573     -  misc_feature   CEN/ARS: S. cerevisiae CEN6 centromere fused to an autonomously replicating sequence
    610..714     +  promoter       AmpR promoter: bla
    715..1575    +  CDS            AmpR: β-lactamase; bla; confers resistance to ampicillin, carbenicillin, and related antibiotics
   1746..2334    +  rep_origin     ori: high-copy-number ColE1/pMB1/pBR322/pUC origin of replication
   2517..2609    +  CDS            lacI (fragment): lac repressor; lacI; The lac repressor binds to the lac operator to inhibit transcription in E. coli. This inhibition can be relieved by adding lactose or isopropyl-β-D-thiogalactopyranoside (IPTG).
   2622..2643    +  protein_bind   CAP binding site: CAP binding activates transcription in the presence of cAMP. E. coli catabolite activator protein
   2658..2688    +  promoter       lac promoter: promoter for the E. coli lac operon
   2696..2712    +  protein_bind   lac operator: The lac repressor binds to the lac operator to inhibit transcription in E. coli. This inhibition can be relieved by adding lactose or isopropyl-β-D-thiogalactopyranoside (IPTG). lac repressor encoded by lacI
   2757..2775    +  promoter       T3 promoter: promoter for bacteriophage T3 RNA polymerase
   2787..2808    -  misc_feature   MCS (fragment): pBluescript multiple cloning site
   2823..3122    -  terminator     ADH2 terminator: transcription terminator for the S. cerevisiae alcohol dehydrogenase 2 (ADH2) gene
   3137..3160    +  misc_feature   MCS (fragment): pUC18/19 multiple cloning site
   3160..3551    -  promoter       ADH1 promoter: S. cerevisiae ADH1; promoter for alcohol dehydrogenase 1
   3564..4208    +  promoter       GAP promoter: S. cerevisiae TDH3; promoter for glyceraldehyde-3-phosphate dehydrogenase
   4216..5148    +  CDS            LUCI_RENRE: Experimental evidence at protein level: Swiss-Prot protein existence level 1. Upon binding the substrate, the enzyme catalyzes an oxygenation, producing a very short-lived hydroperoxide that cyclizes into a dioxetanone structure, which collapses, releasing a CO(2) molecule. The spontaneous breakdown of the dioxetanone releases the energy (about 50 kcal/mole) that is necessary to generate the excited state of the coelenteramide product, which is the singlet form of the monoanion. In vivo the product undergoes the process of nonradiative energy transfer to an accessory protein, a green fluoresce
   5145..5291    +  CDS            ADH1 (fragment): ADH1_YEAST - Also known as ADC1. Experimental evidence at protein level: Swiss-Prot protein existence level 1. This isozyme preferentially catalyzes the conversion of primary unbranched alcohols to their corresponding aldehydes. Also shows activity toward secondary alcohols. From Saccharomyces cerevisiae (strain ATCC 204508 / S288c) (Baker's yeast).
   5295..5482    +  terminator     ADH1 terminator: S. cerevisiae ADH1; transcription terminator for the S. cerevisiae alcohol dehydrogenase 1 (ADH1) gene
   5512..5536    -  misc_feature   MCS (fragment): pBluescript multiple cloning site
   5545..5563    -  promoter       T7 promoter: promoter for bacteriophage T7 RNA polymerase
   5566..5723    +  CDS            lacZα (fragment): LacZα fragment of β-galactosidase; lacZ fragment
   5731..6186    +  rep_origin     f1 ori (sequence partly withheld): f1 bacteriophage origin of replication; arrow indicates direction of (+) strand synthesis
   6187..6236    -  misc_feature   bom (fragment): basis of mobility region from pBR322
   6315..7118    -  CDS            URA3: orotidine-5'-phosphate decarboxylase, required for uracil biosynthesis; S. cerevisiae URA3; yeast auxotrophic marker, counterselectable with 5-fluoroorotic acid (5-FOA)
   7119..7334    -  promoter       URA3 promoter: S. cerevisiae URA3
   7345..7392    -  misc_feature   bom (fragment): basis of mobility region from pBR322
   7494..1       -  CDS            rop (fragment) (across the origin): Rop protein, which maintains plasmids at low copy number; rop
>Addgene plasmid #38225 | pTH729-minRLuc | depositor full sequence | sequence record 56724 | pTH729-minRLuc sequence 7528 bps
GACGAAAGGGCCTCGTGATACGCCTATTTTTATAGGTTAATGTCATGATAATAATGGTTTCTTAGGACGG
ATCGCTTGCCTGTAACTTACACGCGCCTCGTATCTTTTAATGATGGAATAATTTGGGAATTTACTCTGTG
TTTATTTATTTTTATGTTTTGTATTTGGATTTTAGAAAGTAAATAAAGAAGGTAGAAGAGTTACGGAATG
AAGAAAAAAAAATAAACAAAGGTTTAAAAAATTTCAACAAAAAGCGTACTTTACATATATATTTATTAGA
CAAGAAAAGCAGATTAAATAGATATACATTCGATTAACGATAAGTAAAATGTAAAATCACAGGATTTTCG
TGTGTGGTCTTCTACACAGACAAGATGAAACAATTCGGCATTAATACCTGAGAGCAGGAAGAGCAAGATA
AAAGGTAGTATTTGTTGGCGATCCCCCTAGAGTCTTTTACATCTTCGGAAAACAAAAACTATTTTTTCTT
TAATTTCTTTTTTTACTTTCTATTTTTAATTTATATATTTATATTAAAAAATTTAAATTATAATTATTTT
TATAGCACGTGATGAAAAGGACCCAGGTGGCACTTTTCGGGGAAATGTGCGCGGAACCCCTATTTGTTTA
TTTTTCTAAATACATTCAAATATGTATCCGCTCATGAGACAATAACCCTGATAAATGCTTCAATAATATT
GAAAAAGGAAGAGTATGAGTATTCAACATTTCCGTGTCGCCCTTATTCCCTTTTTTGCGGCATTTTGCCT
TCCTGTTTTTGCTCACCCAGAAACGCTGGTGAAAGTAAAAGATGCTGAAGATCAGTTGGGTGCACGAGTG
GGTTACATCGAACTGGATCTCAACAGCGGTAAGATCCTTGAGAGTTTTCGCCCCGAAGAACGTTTTCCAA
TGATGAGCACTTTTAAAGTTCTGCTATGTGGCGCGGTATTATCCCGTATTGACGCCGGGCAAGAGCAACT
CGGTCGCCGCATACACTATTCTCAGAATGACTTGGTTGAGTACTCACCAGTCACAGAAAAGCATCTTACG
GATGGCATGACAGTAAGAGAATTATGCAGTGCTGCCATAACCATGAGTGATAACACTGCGGCCAACTTAC
TTCTGACAACGATCGGAGGACCGAAGGAGCTAACCGCTTTTTTTCACAACATGGGGGATCATGTAACTCG
CCTTGATCGTTGGGAACCGGAGCTGAATGAAGCCATACCAAACGACGAGCGTGACACCACGATGCCTGTA
GCAATGGCAACAACGTTGCGCAAACTATTAACTGGCGAACTACTTACTCTAGCTTCCCGGCAACAATTAA
TAGACTGGATGGAGGCGGATAAAGTTGCAGGACCACTTCTGCGCTCGGCCCTTCCGGCTGGCTGGTTTAT
TGCTGATAAATCTGGAGCCGGTGAGCGTGGGTCTCGCGGTATCATTGCAGCACTGGGGCCAGATGGTAAG
CCCTCCCGTATCGTAGTTATCTACACGACGGGCAGTCAGGCAACTATGGATGAACGAAATAGACAGATCG
CTGAGATAGGTGCCTCACTGATTAAGCATTGGTAACTGTCAGACCAAGTTTACTCATATATACTTTAGAT
TGATTTAAAACTTCATTTTTAATTTAAAAGGATCTAGGTGAAGATCCTTTTTGATAATCTCATGACCAAA
ATCCCTTAACGTGAGTTTTCGTTCCACTGAGCGTCAGACCCCGTAGAAAAGATCAAAGGATCTTCTTGAG
ATCCTTTTTTTCTGCGCGTAATCTGCTGCTTGCAAACAAAAAAACCACCGCTACCAGCGGTGGTTTGTTT
GCCGGATCAAGAGCTACCAACTCTTTTTCCGAAGGTAACTGGCTTCAGCAGAGCGCAGATACCAAATACT
GTCCTTCTAGTGTAGCCGTAGTTAGGCCACCACTTCAAGAACTCTGTAGCACCGCCTACATACCTCGCTC
TGCTAATCCTGTTACCAGTGGCTGCTGCCAGTGGCGATAAGTCGTGTCTTACCGGGTTGGACTCAAGACG
ATAGTTACCGGATAAGGCGCAGCGGTCGGGCTGAACGGGGGGTTCGTGCACACAGCCCAGCTTGGAGCGA
ACGACCTACACCGAACTGAGATACCTACAGCGTGAGCATTGAGAAAGCGCCACGCTTCCCGAAGGGAGAA
AGGCGGACAGGTATCCGGTAAGCGGCAGGGTCGGAACAGGAGAGCGCACGAGGGAGCTTCCAGGGGGGAA
CGCCTGGTATCTTTATAGTCCTGTCGGGTTTCGCCACCTCTGACTTGAGCGTCGATTTTTGTGATGCTCG
TCAGGGGGGCCGAGCCTATGGAAAAACGCCAGCAACGCGGCCTTTTTACGGTTCCTGGCCTTTTGCTGGC
CTTTTGCTCACATGTTCTTTCCTGCGTTATCCCCTGATTCTGTGGATAACCGTATTACCGCCTTTGAGTG
AGCTGATACCGCTCGCCGCAGCCGAACGACCGAGCGCAGCGAGTCAGTGAGCGAGGAAGCGGAAGAGCGC
CCAATACGCAAACCGCCTCTCCCCGCGCGTTGGCCGATTCATTAATGCAGCTGGCACGACAGGTTTCCCG
ACTGGAAAGCGGGCAGTGAGCGCAACGCAATTAATGTGAGTTAGCTCACTCATTAGGCACCCCAGGCTTT
ACACTTTATGCTTCCGGCTCGTATGTTGTGTGGAATTGTGAGCGGATAACAATTTCACACAGGAAACAGC
TATGACCATGATTACGCCAAGCTCGAAATTAACCCTCACTAAAGGGAACAAAAGCTGGTACCGGGCCCCC
CCTCGAGGGCATGCGAAGGAAAATGAGAAATATCGAGGGAGACGATTCAGAGGAGCAGGACAAACTATAA
CCGACTGTTTGTTGGAGGATGCCGTACATAACGAACACTGCTGAAGCTACCATGTCTACAGTTTAGAGGA
ATGGGTACAACTCACAGGCGAGGGATGGTGTTCACTCGTGCTAGCAAACGCGGTGGGAGCAAAAAGTAGA
ATATTATCTTTTATTCGTGAAACTTCGAACACTGTCATCTAAAGATGCTATATACTAATATAGGCATACT
TGATAATGAAAACTATAAATCGTAAAGACATAAGAGATCCGCTTATTTAGAGTGTCGAATTCGAGCTCGG
TACCCGGGGAGTTGATTGTAGCTTGGTATAGCTTGAAATATTGTGCAGAAAAAGAAACAAGGAAGAAAGG
GAACGAGAACAATGACGAGGAAACAAAAGATTAATAATTGCAGGTCTATTTATACTTGATAGCAAGACAG
CAAACTTTTTTTATTTCAAATTCAAGTAACTGGAAGGAAGGCCGTATACCGTTGCTCATTAGAGAGTAGT
GTGCGTGAATGAAGGAAGGAAAAAGTTTCGTGTGTTCGAAGATACCCCTCATCAGCTCTGGAACAACGAC
ATCTGTTGGTGCTGTCTTTGTCGTTAATTTTTTCCTTTAGTGTCTTCCATCATTTTTTTTGTCATTGCGG
ATATGGTGAGACAACAACGGGGGAGAGAGAAAAGAAAAAAAAAGAAAAGAATCCGGGAGTTTATCATTAT
CAATACTGCCATTTCAAAGAATACGTAAATAATTAATAGTAGTGATTTTCCTAACTTTATTTAGTCAAAA
AATTAGCCTTTTAATTCTGCTGTAACCCGTACATGCCCAAAATAGGGGGCGGGTTACACAGAATATATAA
CATCGTAGGTGTCTGGGTGAACAGTTTATTCCTGGCATCCACTAAATATAATGGAGCCCGCTTTTTAAGC
TGGCATCCAGAAAAAAAAAGAATCCCAGCACCAAAATATTGTTTTCTTCACCAACCATCAGTTCATAGGT
CCATTCTCTTAGCGCAACTACAGAGAACAGGGGCACAAACAGGCAAAAAACGGGCACAACCTCAATGGAG
TGATGCAACCTGCCTGGAGTAAATGATGACACAAGGCAATTGACCCACGCATGTATCTATCTCATTTTCT
TACACCTTCTATTACCTTCTGCTCTCTCTGATTTGGAAAAAGCTGAAAAAAAAGGTTGAAACCAGTTCCC
TGAAATTATTCCCCTACTTGACTAATAAGTATATAAAGAACGGTAGGTATTGATTGTAATTCTGTAAATC
TATTTCTTAAACTTCTTAAATTCTACTTTTATAGTTAGTCTTTTTTTTAGTTTTAAAACACCAAGAACTT
AGTTTCGACGGATCCATGACATCGAAGGTATATGATCCTGAGCAGAGGAAGAGGATGATAACAGGGCCTC
AGTGGTGGGCAAGGTGCAAGCAGATGAATGTACTCGATTCGTTCATAAATTATTATGATTCGGAGAAGCA
CGCAGAGAATGCAGTAATATTCCTCCACGGGAATGCAGCATCGTCGTATCTCTGGAGGCACGTAGTACCT
CACATAGAGCCTGTAGCAAGGTGCATAATACCTGATCTCATAGGGATGGGGAAGTCGGGGAAGTCGGGGA
ATGGGTCGTATAGGCTCCTCGATCACTATAAGTATCTCACAGCATGGTTCGAGCTCCTCAATCTCCCTAA
GAAGATAATATTCGTAGGGCACGATTGGGGGGCATGCCTCGCATTCCACTATTCGTATGAGCACCAGGAT
AAGATAAAGGCAATAGTACACGCAGAGTCGGTAGTAGATGTAATAGAGTCGTGGGATGAGTGGCCTGATA
TAGAGGAGGATATAGCACTCATAAAGTCGGAGGAGGGGGAGAAGATGGTACTCGAGAATAATTTCTTCGT
AGAGACAATGCTCCCTTCGAAGATAATGAGGAAGCTCGAGCCTGAGGAGTTCGCAGCATATCTCGAGCCT
TTCAAGGAGAAGGGGGAGGTAAGGAGGCCTACACTCTCGTGGCCTAGGGAGATACCTCTCGTAAAGGGGG
GGAAGCCTGATGTAGTACAGATAGTAAGGAATTATAATGCATATCTCAGGGCATCGGATGATCTCCCTAA
GATGTTCATAGAGTCCGATCCTGGGTTCTTCTCGAATGCAATAGTAGAGGGGGCAAAGAAGTTCCCTAAT
ACAGAGTTCGTAAAGGTAAAGGGGCTCCACTTCTCGCAGGAGGATGCACCTGATGAGATGGGGAAGTATA
TAAAGTCGTTCGTAGAGAGGGTACTCAAGAATGAGCAGATGTCGTAAAAGCTTTGGACTTCTTCGCCAGA
GGTTTGGTCAAGTCTCCAATCAAGGTTGTCGGCTTGTCTACCTTGCCAGAAATTTACGAAAAGATGGAAA
AGGGTCAAATCGTTGGTAGATACGTTGTTGACACTTCTAAATAAGCGAATTTCTTATGATTTATGATTTT
TATTATTAAATAAGTTATAAAAAAAATAAGTGTATACAAATTTTAAAGTGACTCTTAGGTTTTAAAACGA
AAATTCTTGTTCTTGAGTAACTCTTTCCTGTAGGTCAGGTTGCTTTCTCAGGTATAGCATGAGGTCGCTC
TTATTGACCACACCTCTACCGGCATGCCCGAAATTCCCCTACCCTATGAAAAGCGGCCGCCACCGCGGTG
GAGCTCCAATTCGCCCTATAGTGAGTCGTATTACAATTCACTGGCCGTCGTTTTACAACGTCGTGACTGG
GAAAACCCTGGCGTTACCCAACTTAATCGCCTTGCAGCACATCCCCCCTTCGCCAGCTGGCGTAATAGCG
AAGAGGCCCGCACCGATCGCCCTTCCCAACAGTTGCGCAGCCTGAATGGCGAATGGCGCG
[124 nt withheld, positions 5731-5854]
C
[91 nt withheld, positions 5856-5946]
A
[49 nt withheld, positions 5948-5996]
CCTTTGACGTTGGAGTCCACGTTCTTT
[37 nt withheld, positions 6024-6060]
ACCCTATCTCGGTCTATTCTTTTGATTTATAAGGGATTTTGCCGATTTCGGCCTATTGGTTAAAAAATGA
GCTGATTTAACAAAAATTTAACGCGAATTTTAACAAAATATTAACGTTTACAATTTCCTGATGCGGTATT
TTCTCCTTACGCATCTGTGCGGTATTTCACACCGCAGGGTAATAACTGATATAATTAAATTGAAGCTCTA
ATTTGTGAGTTTAGTATACATGCATTTACTTATAATACAGTTTTTTAGTTTTGCTGGCCGCATCTTCTCA
AATATGCTTCCCAGCCTGCTTTTCTGTAACGTTCACCCTCTACCTTAGCATCCCTTCCCTTTGCAAATAG
TCCTCTTCCAACAATAATAATGTCAGATCCTGTAGAGACCACATCATCCACGGTTCTATACTGTTGACCC
AATGCGTCTCCCTTGTCATCTAAACCCACACCGGGTGTCATAATCAACCAATCGTAACCTTCATCTCTTC
CACCCATGTCTCTTTGAGCAATAAAGCCGATAACAAAATCTTTGTCGCTCTTCGCAATGTCAACAGTACC
CTTAGTATATTCTCCAGTAGATAGGGAGCCCTTGCATGACAATTCTGCTAACATCAAAAGGCCTCTAGGT
TCCTTTGTTACTTCTTCTGCCGCCTGCTTCAAACCGCTAACAATACCTGGGCCCACCACACCGTGTGCAT
TCGTAATGTCTGCCCATTCTGCTATTCTGTATACACCCGCAGAGTACTGCAATTTGACTGTATTACCAAT
GTCAGCAAATTTTCTGTCTTCGAAGAGTAAAAAATTGTACTTGGCGGATAATGCCTTTAGCGGCTTAACT
GTGCCCTCCATGGAAAAATCAGTCAAGATATCCACATGTGTTTTTAGTAAACAAATTTTGGGACCTAATG
CTTCAACTAACTCCAGTAATTCCTTGGTGGTACGAACATCCAATGAAGCACACAAGTTTGTTTGCTTTTC
GTGCATGATATTAAATAGCTTGGCAGCAACAGGACTAGGATGAGTAGCAGCACGTTCCTTATATGTAGCT
TTCGACATGATTTATCTTCGTTTCCTGCAGGTTTTTGTTCTGTGCAGTTGGGTTAAGAATACTGGGCAAT
TTCATGTTTCTTCAACACTACATATGCGTATATATACCAATCTAAGTCTGTGCTCCTTCCTTCGTTCTTC
CTTCTGTTCGGAGATTACCGAATCAAAAAAATTTCAAAGAAACCGAAATCAAAAAAAAGAATAAAAAAAA
AATGATGAATTGAATTGAAAAGCGTGGTGCACTCTCAGTACAATCTGCTCTGATGCCGCATAGTTAAGCC
AGCCCCGACACCCGCCAACACCCGCTGACGCGCCCTGACGGGCTTGTCTGCTCCCGGCATCCGCTTACAG
ACAAGCTGTGACCGTCTCCGGGAGCTGCATGTGTCAGAGGTTTTCACCGTCATCACCGAAACGCGCGA
