>Addgene plasmid #38225 | pTH729-minRLuc | addgene partial sequence | sequence record 54599 | yADH1-F 5'-ATACGGCCTTCCTTCCAGTT-3'
GTTTGCTGTCTTGCTATCAAGTATAAATAGACCTGCAATTATTAATCTTTTGTTTCCTCGTCATTGTTCT
CGTTCCCTTTCTTCCTTGTTTCTTTTTCTGCACAATATTTCAAGCTATACCAAGCTACAATCAACTCCCC
GGGTACCGAGCTCGAATTCGACACTCTAAATAAGCGGATCTCTTATGTCTTTACGATTTATAGTTTTCAT
TATCAAGTATGCCTATATTAGTATATAGCATCTTTAGATGACAGTGTTCGAAGTTTCACGAATAAAAGAT
AATATTCTACTTTTTGCTCCCACCGCGTTTGCTAGCACGAGTGAACACCATCCCTCGCCTGTGAGTTGTA
CCCATTCCTCTAAACTGTAGACATGGTAGCTTCAGCAGTGTTCGTTATGTACGGCATCCTCCAACAAACA
GTCGGTTATAGTTTGTCCTGCTCCTCTGAATCGTCTCCCTCGATATTTCTCATTTTCCTTCGCATGCCCT
CGAGGGGGGGCCCGGTACCAGCTTTTGTTCCCTTTAGTGAGGGTTAATTTCGAGCTTGGCGTAATCATGG
TCATAGCTGTTTCCTGTGTGAAATTGTTATCCGCTCACAATTCCACACAACATACGAGCCGGAAGCATAA
AGTGTAAAGCCTGGGGTGCCTAATGAGTGAGCTAACTCACATTAATTGCGTTGCGCTCACTGCCCGCTTT
CCAGTCGGGAAACCTGTCGTGCCAGCTGCATTAATGAATCGGCCAACGCGCGGGGAGAGGCGGTTTGCGT
ATTGGGCGCTCTTCCGCTTCCTCGCTCACTGACTCGCTGCGCTCGGTCGTTCGGCTGCGGCGAGCGGTAT
CA
