>Addgene plasmid #38225 | pTH729-minRLuc | addgene partial sequence | sequence record 55172 | GPDpro-F 5'-CGGTAGGTATTGATTGTAATTCTG-3'
AATTCTACTTTTATAGTTAGTCTTTTTTTTAGTTTTAAAACACCAAGAACTTAGTTTCGACGGATCCATG
ACATCGAAGGTATATGATCCTGAGCAGAGGAAGAGGATGATAACAGGGCCTCAGTGGTGGGCAAGGTGCA
AGCAGATGAATGTACTCGATTCGTTCATAAATTATTATGATTCGGAGAAGCACGCAGAGAATGCAGTAAT
ATTCCTCCACGGGAATGCAGCATCGTCGTATCTCTGGAGGCACGTAGTACCTCACATAGAGCCTGTAGCA
AGGTGCATAATACCTGATCTCATAGGGATGGGGAAGTCGGGGAAGTCGGGGAATGGGTCGTATAGGCTCC
TCGATCACTATAAGTATCTCACAGCATGGTTCGAGCTCCTCAATCTCCCTAAGAAGATAATATTCGTAGG
GCACGATTGGGGGGCATGCCTCGCATTCCACTATTCGTATGAGCACCAGGATAAGATAAAGGCAATAGTA
CACGCAGAGTCGGTAGTAGATGTAATAGAGTCGTGGGATGAGTGGCCTGATATAGAGGAGGATATAGCAC
TCATAAAGTCGGAGGAGGGGGAGAAGATGGTACTCGAGAATAATTTCTTCGTAGAGACAATGCTCCCTTC
GAAGATAATGAGGAAGCTCGAGCCTGAGGAGTTCGCAGCATATCTCGAGCCTTTCAAGGAGAAGGGGGAG
GTAAGGAGGCCTACACTCTCGTGGCCTAGGGAGATACCTCTCGTAAAGGGGGGGAAGCCTGATGTAGTAC
AGATAGTAAGGAATTATAATGCATATCTCAGGGCATCGGATGATCTCCCTAAGATGTTCATAGAGTCCGA
TCCTGGGTTCTTCTCGAATGCAATAGTAGAGGG
